>Addgene plasmid #214670 | pAAV_MLP-BC1405-luc2 | addgene full sequence | sequence record 426607 | Addgene NGS Result
TAGCTGCGCGCTCGCTCGCTCACTGAGGCCGCCCGGGCAAAGCCCGGGCGTCGGGCGACCTTTGGTCGCC
CGGCCTCAGTGAGCGAGCGAGCGCGCAGAGAGGGAGTGGCCAACTCCATCACTAGGGGTTCCTTGTAGTT
AATGATTAACCCGCCATGCTACTTATCTACGTAGCCATGCTCTAGGTACCTTCTTCAAGGACGACGGCAA
CTACAAGACCCGCGCCGAGGTGAAGTTCGAGGGCGACACCCTGGTGAACCGCATCGAGCTGAAGGGCATC
GACTTCAAGGAGGACGGCAACATCCTGGGGCACAAGCTGGAGTACAACTACAACAGCCACAACGTCCATA
TCATGGCCGACAAGCAGAAGAACGGCATCAAGGTGAACTTCAAGATCCGCCACAACATCGAGGACGGCAG
CGTGCAGCTCGCCGACCACTCATATGTACTCGAGTTGTCGACGGTATCGATAAGCTTGATATCACAAGTT
TGTACAAAAAAGCAGGCTATGGTGAGCAAGGGCGAGGAGCTGTTCACCGGGGTGGTGCCCATCCTGGTCG
AGCTGGACGGCGACGTAAACGGCCACAAGTTCAGCGTGTCCGGCGAGGGCGAGGGCGATGCCACCTACGG
CAAGCTGACCCTGAAGTTCATCTGCACCACCGGCAAGCTGCCCGTGCCCTGGCCCACCCTCGTGACCACC
CTGACCTACAACTTTTCTATACAAAGTTGGCAAGTGCAGGTGCCAGAACATTTCTCTGGCCTAACTGGAA
GACGCTAGCGGGGGGCTATAAAAGGGGGTGGGGGCGTTCGTCCTCACTCTAGATCTGCGATCTAAGTAAG
CTTGGCAATCCGGTACTGTTGGTAAAGCCCAACTTTGTATAATAAAGTTGAGCTAGTTGCTAAGTCTGCC
GAGTAGAATTAACCCTCACTAAAGGGTAGGTGACACTATATCATTACTTACATCAACATTCTGGGTGAAC
ATCTTTACATTACTTCTACCTATAGTGAGTCGTATTAGTAGACGCGAGTCAATGCATGTACGACAGCTTT
CTTGTACAAAGTGGTGATATCGAATTCCTGCAGCCCGGGGGATCCGCCCGGGCTAGAGCGGCCGCCACCG
CGGTGGAGCTCGCGACTAGTGACGCCACCATGGAAGATGCCAAAAACATTAAGAAGGGCCCAGCGCCATT
CTACCCACTCGAAGACGGGACCGCCGGCGAGCAGCTGCACAAAGCCATGAAGCGCTACGCCCTGGTGCCT
GGCACCATCGCCTTTACCGACGCACATATCGAGGTGGACATTACCTACGCCGAGTACTTCGAGATGAGCG
TTCGGCTGGCAGAAGCTATGAAGCGCTATGGGCTGAATACAAACCATCGGATCGTGGTGTGCAGCGAGAA
TAGCTTGCAGTTCTTCATGCCCGTGTTGGGTGCCCTGTTCATCGGTGTGGCTGTGGCCCCAGCTAACGAC
ATCTACAACGAGCGCGAGCTGCTGAACAGCATGGGCATCAGCCAGCCCACCGTCGTATTCGTGAGCAAGA
AAGGGCTGCAAAAGATCCTCAACGTGCAAAAGAAGCTACCGATCATACAAAAGATCATCATCATGGATAG
CAAGACCGACTACCAGGGCTTCCAAAGCATGTACACCTTCGTGACTTCCCATTTGCCACCCGGCTTCAAC
GAGTACGACTTCGTGCCCGAGAGCTTCGACCGGGACAAAACCATCGCCCTGATCATGAACAGTAGTGGCA
GTACCGGATTGCCCAAGGGCGTAGCCCTACCGCACCGCACCGCTTGTGTCCGATTCAGTCATGCCCGCGA
CCCCATCTTCGGCAACCAGATCATCCCCGACACCGCTATCCTCAGCGTGGTGCCATTTCACCACGGCTTC
GGCATGTTCACCACGCTGGGCTACTTGATCTGCGGCTTTCGGGTCGTGCTCATGTACCGCTTCGAGGAGG
AGCTATTCTTGCGCAGCTTGCAAGACTATAAGATTCAATCTGCCCTGCTGGTGCCCACACTATTTAGCTT
CTTCGCTAAGAGCACTCTCATCGACAAGTACGACCTAAGCAACTTGCACGAGATCGCCAGCGGCGGGGCG
CCGCTCAGCAAGGAGGTAGGTGAGGCCGTGGCCAAACGCTTCCACCTACCAGGCATCCGCCAGGGCTACG
GCCTGACAGAAACAACCAGCGCCATTCTGATCACCCCCGAAGGGGACGACAAGCCTGGCGCAGTAGGCAA
GGTGGTGCCCTTCTTCGAGGCTAAGGTGGTGGACTTGGACACCGGTAAGACACTGGGTGTGAACCAGCGC
GGCGAGCTGTGCGTCCGTGGCCCCATGATCATGAGCGGCTACGTTAACAACCCCGAGGCTACAAACGCTC
TCATCGACAAGGACGGCTGGCTGCACAGCGGCGACATCGCCTACTGGGACGAGGACGAGCACTTCTTCAT
CGTGGACCGGCTGAAGAGCCTGATCAAATACAAGGGCTACCAGGTAGCCCCAGCCGAACTGGAGAGCATC
CTGCTGCAACACCCCAACATCTTCGACGCCGGGGTCGCCGGCCTGCCCGACGACGATGCCGGCGAGCTGC
CCGCCGCAGTCGTCGTGCTGGAACACGGTAAAACCATAACCGAGAAGGAGATCGTGGACTATGTGGCCAG
CCAGGCTACAACCGCCAAGAAGCTGCGCGGTGGTGTTGTGTTCGTGGACGAGGTGCCTAAAGGACTGACC
GGCAAGTTGGACGCCCGCAAGATCCGCGAGATTCTCATTAAGGCCAAGAAGGGCGGCAAGATCGCCGTGT
AATTCGAATTCGATATCAAGCTTATCGATAATCAACCTCTGGATTACAAAATTTGTGAAAGATTGACTGG
TATTCTTAACTATGTTGCTCCTTTTACGCTATGTGGATACGCTGCTTTAATGCCTTTGTATCATGCTATT
GCTTCCCGTATGGCTTTCATTTTCTCCTCCTTGTATAAATCCTGGTTGCTGTCTCTTTATGAGGAGTTGT
GGCCCGTTGTCAGGCAACGTGGCGTGGTGTGCACTGTGTTTGCTGACGCAACCCCCACTGGTTGGGGCAT
TGCCACCACCTGTCAGCTCCTTTCCGGGACTTTCGCTTTCCCCCTCCCTATTGCCACGGCGGAACTCATC
GCCGCCTGCCTTGCCCGCTGCTGGACAGGGGCTCGGCTGTTGGGCACTGACAATTCCGTGGTGTTGTCGG
GGAAATCATCGTCCTTTCCTTGGCTGCTCGCCTGTGTTGCCACCTGGATTCTGCGCGGGACGTCCTTCTG
CTACGTCCCTTCGGCCCTCAATCCAGCGGACCTTCCTTCCCGCGGCCTGCTGCCGGCTCTGCGGCCTCTT
CCGCGTCTTCGCCTTCGCCCTCAGACGAGTCGGATCTCCCTTTGGGCCGCCTCCCCGCATCGATACCGTC
GACTCGCTGATCAGCCTCGACTGTGCCTTCTAGTTGCCAGCCATCTGTTGTTTGCCCCTCCCCCGTGCCT
TCCTTGACCCTGGAAGGTGCCACTCCCACTGTCCTTTCCTAATAAAATGAGGAAATTGCATCGCATTGTC
TGAGTAGGTGTCATTCTATTCTGGGGGGTGGGGTGGGGCAGGACAGCAAGGGGGAGGATTGGGAAGACAA
TAGCAGGCATGCTGGGGATGCGGTGGGCTCTATGGCTTCTGAGGCGGAAAGAACCAGCTGGGGCTCGACT
AGAGCATGGCTACGTAGATAAGTAGCATGGCGGGTTAATCATTAACTACAAGGAACCCCTAGTGATGGAG
TTGGCCACTCCCTCTCTGCGCGCTCGCTCGCTCACTGAGGCCGGGCGACCAAAGGTCGCCCGACGCCCGG
GCGGCCTCAGTGAGCGAGCGAGCGCGCAGAGCTTTTTGCAAAAGCCTAGGCCTCCAAAAAAGCCTCCTCA
CTACTTCTGGAATAGCTCAGAGGCCGAGGCGGCCTCGGCCTCTGCATAAATAAAAAAAATTAGTCAGCCA
TGGGGCGGAGAATGGGCGGAACTGGGCGGAGTTAGGGGCGGGATGGGCGGAGTTAGGGGCGGGACTATGG
TTGCTGACTAATTGAGATGCATGCTTTGCATACTTCTGCCTGCTGGGGAGCCTGGGGACTTTCCACACCT
GGTTGCTGACTAATTGAGATGCATGCTTTGCATACTTCTGCCTGCTGGGGAGCCTGGGGACTTTCCACAC
CCTAACTGACACACATTCCACAGCTGCATTAATGAATCGGCCAACGCGCGGGGAGAGGCGGTTTGCGTAT
TGGGCGCTCTTCCGCTTCCTCGCTCACTGACTCGCTGCGCTCGGTCGTTCGGCTGCGGCGAGCGGTATCA
GCTCACTCAAAGGCGGTAATACGGTTATCCACAGAATCAGGGGATAACGCAGGAAAGAACATGTGAGCAA
AAGGCCAGCAAAAGGCCAGGAACCGTAAAAAGGCCGCGTTGCTGGCGTTTTTCCATAGGCTCCGCCCCCC
TGACGAGCATCACAAAAATCGACGCTCAAGTCAGAGGTGGCGAAACCCGACAGGACTATAAAGATACCAG
GCGTTTCCCCCTGGAAGCTCCCTCGTGCGCTCTCCTGTTCCGACCCTGCCGCTTACCGGATACCTGTCCG
CCTTTCTCCCTTCGGGAAGCGTGGCGCTTTCTCATAGCTCACGCTGTAGGTATCTCAGTTCGGTGTAGGT
CGTTCGCTCCAAGCTGGGCTGTGTGCACGAACCCCCCGTTCAGCCCGACCGCTGCGCCTTATCCGGTAAC
TATCGTCTTGAGTCCAACCCGGTAAGACACGACTTATCGCCACTGGCAGCAGCCACTGGTAACAGGATTA
GCAGAGCGAGGTATGTAGGCGGTGCTACAGAGTTCTTGAAGTGGTGGCCTAACTACGGCTACACTAGAAG
AACAGTATTTGGTATCTGCGCTCTGCTGAAGCCAGTTACCTTCGGAAAAAGAGTTGGTAGCTCTTGATCC
GGCAAACAAACCACCGCTGGTAGCGGTGGTTTTTTTGTTTGCAAGCAGCAGATTACGCGCAGAAAAAAAG
GATCTCAAGAAGATCCTTTGATCTTTTCTACGGGGTCTGACGCTCAGTGGAACGAAAACTCACGTTAAGG
GATTTTGGTCATGAGATTATCAAAAAGGATCTTCACCTAGATCCTTTTAAATTAAAAATGAAGTTTTAAA
TCAATCTAAAGTATATATGAGTAAACTTGGTCTGACAGTTACCAATGCTTAATCAGTGAGGCACCTATCT
CAGCGATCTGTCTATTTCGTTCATCCATAGTTGCCTGACTCCCCGTCGTGTAGATAACTACGATACGGGA
GGGCTTACCATCTGGCCCCAGTGCTGCAATGATACCGCGAGACCCACGCTCACCGGCTCCAGATTTATCA
GCAATAAACCAGCCAGCCGGAAGGGCCGAGCGCAGAAGTGGTCCTGCAACTTTATCCGCCTCCATCCAGT
CTATTAATTGTTGCCGGGAAGCTAGAGTAAGTAGTTCGCCAGTTAATAGTTTGCGCAACGTTGTTGCCAT
TGCTACAGGCATCGTGGTGTCACGCTCGTCGTTTGGTATGGCTTCATTCAGCTCCGGTTCCCAACGATCA
AGGCGAGTTACATGATCCCCCATGTTGTGCAAAAAAGCGGTTAGCTCCTTCGGTCCTCCGATCGTTGTCA
GAAGTAAGTTGGCCGCAGTGTTATCACTCATGGTTATGGCAGCACTGCATAATTCTCTTACTGTCATGCC
ATCCGTAAGATGCTTTTCTGTGACTGGTGAGTACTCAACCAAGTCATTCTGAGAATAGTGTATGCGGCGA
CCGAGTTGCTCTTGCCCGGCGTCAATACGGGATAATACCGCGCCACATAGCAGAACTTTAAAAGTGCTCA
TCATTGGAAAACGTTCTTCGGGGCGAAAACTCTCAAGGATCTTACCGCTGTTGAGATCCAGTTCGATGTA
ACCCACTCGTGCACCCAACTGATCTTCAGCATCTTTTACTTTCACCAGCGTTTCTGGGTGAGCAAAAACA
GGAAGGCAAAATGCCGCAAAAAAGGGAATAAGGGCGACACGGAAATGTTGAATACTCATACTCTTCCTTT
TTCAATATTATTGAAGCATTTATCAGGGTTATTGTCTCATGAGCGGATACATATTTGAATGTATTTAGAA
AAATAAACAAATAGGGGTTCCGCGCACATTTCCCCGAAAAGTGCCACCTGACGTCTAAGAAACCATTATT
ATCATGACATTAACCTATAAAAATAGGCGTATCACGAGGCCCTTTCGTCTCGCGCGTTTCGGTGATGACG
GTGAAAACCTCTGACACATGCAGCTCCCGGAGACGGTCACAGCTTGTCTGTAAGCGGATGCCGGGAGCAG
ACAAGCCCGTCAGGGCGCGTCAGCGGGTGTTGGCGGGTGTCGGGGCTGGCTTAACTATGCGGCATCAGAG
CAGATTGTACTGAGAGTGCACCATTCGACGCTCTCCCTTATGCGACTCCTGCATTAGGAAGCAGCCCAGT
AGTAGGTTGAGGCCGTTGAGCACCGCCGCCGCAAGGAATGGTGCATGCAAGGAGATGGCGCCCAACAGTC
CCCCGGCCACGGGGCCTGCCACCATACCCACGCCGAAACAAGCGCTCATGAGCCCGAAGTGGCGAGCCCG
ATCTTCCCCATCGGTGATGTCGGCGATATAGGCGCCAGCAACCGCACCTGTGGCGCCGGTGATGCCGGCC
ACGATGCGTCCGGCGTAGAGGATCTGGCTAGCGATGACCCTGCTGATTGGTTCGCTGACCATTTCCGGGT
GCGGGACGGCGTTACCAGAAACTCAGAAGGTTCGTCCAACCAAACCGACTCTGACGGCAGTTTACGAGAG
AGATGATAGGGTCTGCTTCAGTAAGCCAGATGCTACACAATTAGGCTTGTACATATTGTCGTTAGAACGC
GGCTACAATTAATACATAACCTTATGTATCATACACATACGATTTAGGTGACACTATAGAATACACGGAA
TTAATTC
Features (pLannotate 1.2.2; 27 found; start..end, strand, type, name):
      2..133     -  repeat_region  AAV2 ITR (fragment): inverted terminal repeat of adeno-associated virus serotype 2 inverted
    191..439     +  CDS            (3-F)Tyr-EGFP (fragment): (3-F)Tyr-EGFP is a basic (constitutively fluorescent) green fluorescent protein published in 2004, derived from Aequorea victoria.
    457..483     -  misc_feature   MCS (fragment): pBluescript multiple cloning site
    484..508     +  protein_bind   attB1: mutant version of attB; recombination site for the Gateway® BP reaction BP Clonase™
    509..709     +  CDS            EGFP (fragment): EGFP is a basic (constitutively fluorescent) green fluorescent protein published in 1996, derived from Aequorea victoria. It is reported to be a rapidly-maturing weak dimer with moderate acid sensitivity.
    709..729     -  protein_bind   attB4: mutant version of attB; core recombination site for the Gateway® BP reaction BP Clonase™
    730..757     +  misc_feature   pause site (fragment): RNA polymerase II transcriptional pause signal from the human α2 globin gene
    870..890     +  protein_bind   attB3: mutant version of attB; core recombination site for the Gateway® BP reaction BP Clonase™
    917..935     +  promoter       T3 promoter: promoter for bacteriophage T3 RNA polymerase
    999..1017    -  promoter       T7 promoter: promoter for bacteriophage T7 RNA polymerase
   1044..1064    -  protein_bind   attB2: mutant version of attB; core recombination site for the Gateway® BP reaction BP Clonase™
   1150..2802    +  CDS            luciferase: firefly luciferase synthetic luc2 version of the luciferase gene
   2806..2830    +  misc_feature   MCS (fragment): pBluescript multiple cloning site
   2830..3418    +  misc_feature   WPRE: woodchuck hepatitis virus posttranscriptional regulatory element
   3451..3675    +  polyA_signal   bGH poly(A) signal: bovine growth hormone polyadenylation signal
   3679..3700    +  promoter       SV40 promoter (fragment): SV40 enhancer and early promoter
   3761..3852    +  repeat_region  AAV2 ITR (fragment): inverted terminal repeat of adeno-associated virus serotype 2 inverted
   3852..3881    -  repeat_region  AAV2 ITR (fragment): inverted terminal repeat of adeno-associated virus serotype 2 inverted
   3885..4214    -  promoter       SV40 promoter: SV40 enhancer and early promoter
   4221..4277    -  CDS            lacI (fragment): lac repressor; lacI; The lac repressor binds to the lac operator to inhibit transcription in E. coli. This inhibition can be relieved by adding lactose or isopropyl-β-D-thiogalactopyranoside (IPTG).
   4460..5048    -  rep_origin     ori: high-copy-number ColE1/pMB1/pBR322/pUC origin of replication
   5219..6079    -  CDS            AmpR: β-lactamase; bla; confers resistance to ampicillin, carbenicillin, and related antibiotics
   6080..6184    -  promoter       AmpR promoter: bla
   6279..6314    +  CDS            rop (fragment): Rop protein, which maintains plasmids at low copy number; rop
   6416..6464    +  misc_feature   bom (fragment): basis of mobility region from pBR322
   6465..6744    -  CDS            TcR (fragment): tetracycline efflux protein; tet; confers resistance to tetracycline
   6972..6990    +  promoter       SP6 promoter: promoter for bacteriophage SP6 RNA polymerase
