[The description below was written by a language model from this plasmid's Addgene catalogue record and pLannotate feature annotations shown in this document.]
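Description:
pAAV_MLP-BC1405-luc2 is an AAV transfer plasmid for mammalian expression, carrying a barcoded firefly luciferase reporter between AAV2 inverted terminal repeats. It is propagated in E. coli as a high-copy plasmid through a ColE1/pUC-type origin and selected with ampicillin via the β-lactamase gene. The backbone also contains non-functional remnants of pBR322-derived sequences (rop, bom, tetracycline resistance and lacI fragments), an SV40 promoter outside the ITRs and an SP6 promoter.

The catalogued insert is the adenovirus major late promoter (MLP) together with barcode 1405, assembled by Gateway cloning. The feature table does not annotate the MLP or the barcode directly. It does show a multisite Gateway arrangement of attB1, attB4, attB3 and attB2 sites upstream of the reporter. The attB1–attB4 interval holds an EGFP-derived fragment, with another GFP-like fragment just upstream of attB1; neither is a complete fluorescent protein gene, and the record does not explain their role. A fragment of the α2-globin transcriptional pause site follows attB4. The attB3–attB2 interval contains T3 and T7 promoters facing each other across a short stretch, a plausible location for the barcode, although the record does not confirm this. Downstream lie the synthetic luc2 luciferase coding sequence, a WPRE to enhance transcript stability and expression, and a bGH polyadenylation signal.

The stated purpose is an internal control in a barcoded assay, and the associated publication describes profiling of ERBB receptor antagonists. The MLP would presumably provide a reference signal against which pathway-responsive barcoded reporters are compared, read out via the barcode or luciferase activity. The ITRs would also allow packaging into AAV particles.
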