Addgene plasmid #214670: pAAV_MLP-BC1405-luc2
Purpose: barcoded assay, internal control
Depositing lab: Michael Wehr. Depositing organization: Systasy Bioscience GmbH. Publication: Protocol for identifying properties of ERBB receptor antagonists using the barcoded ERBBprofiler assay. Popovic L, Rossner MJ, Wehr MC. STAR Protoc. 2024 Apr 16;5(2):102987. doi: 10.1016/j.xpro.2024.102987. PubMed 38635397.
Backbone
  Vector backbone: pAAV
  Vector type: Mammalian Expression, AAV
Growth in bacteria
  Bacterial resistance: Ampicillin, 100 μg/mL
  Growth temperature: 37°C
  Growth strain: NEB Stable
  Copy number: High Copy
Gene/Insert
  Gene/Insert name: Adenovirus major late promoter (MLP) with barcode 1405
  Species: Synthetic
  Cloning method: Gateway Cloning
Terms and licenses: Academic/Nonprofit Terms; Industry Terms: Not Available to Industry
How to cite: pAAV_MLP-BC1405-luc2 was a gift from Michael Wehr (Addgene plasmid # 214670 ; http://n2t.net/addgene:214670 ; RRID:Addgene_214670)
